Addgene plasmid #186875: pTRE3G-mouse cGAS-HA
Purpose: Doxycycline-dependent expression of mouse cGAS gene in mammalian cells by retroviral transduction
Depositing lab: Jonathan Kagan. Depositing organization: Boston Children's Hospital. Publication: Species-specific self-DNA detection mechanisms by mammalian cyclic GMP-AMP synthases. Mosallanejad K, Kennedy SN, Bahleda KM, Slavik KM, Zhou W, Govande AA, Hancks DC, Kranzusch PJ, Kagan JC. Sci Immunol. 2023 Jan 20;8(79):eabp9765. doi: 10.1126/sciimmunol.abp9765. Epub 2023 Jan 20. PubMed 36662885.
Backbone
  Vector backbone: pRetroX-TRE3G Vector
  Backbone manufacturer: Takara Bio
  Backbone size w/o insert (bp): 6600
  Vector type: Retroviral
  Selectable markers: Puromycin
Growth in bacteria
  Bacterial resistance: Ampicillin, 100 μg/mL
  Growth temperature: 37°C
  Growth strain: NEB Stable
  Copy number: High Copy
Gene/Insert
  Gene/Insert name: Mouse cGAS with C-terminal HA tag (alt name: cGAS)
  Species: M. musculus (mouse)
  Insert size (bp): 1560
  Entrez Gene: Cgas (a.k.a. E330016A19Rik, Mb21d1)
  Promoter: TRE3G
  Tag / fusion protein: HA (C terminal on insert)
  Cloning method: Ligation Independent Cloning
  Sequencing primers: 5′ pCEP_Fw (agagctcgtttagtgaaccg); 3′ MSCV_Rv (cagcggggctgctaaagcgcatgc)
Terms and licenses: Academic/Nonprofit Terms; Industry Terms: Not Available to Industry
Depositor comments: Contains Kozak sequence (gccacc) before start codon. Please visit https://www.biorxiv.org/content/10.1101/2022.03.09.483681v2 for bioRxiv preprint.
How to cite: pTRE3G-mouse cGAS-HA was a gift from Jonathan Kagan (Addgene plasmid # 186875 ; http://n2t.net/addgene:186875 ; RRID:Addgene_186875)
