[The description below was written by a language model from this plasmid's Addgene catalogue record and pLannotate feature annotations shown in this document.]
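Description:
pTRE3G-mouse cGAS-HA is a self-inactivating gammaretroviral expression vector built on the pRetroX-TRE3G backbone, designed for doxycycline-dependent expression of mouse cGAS in mammalian cells after retroviral transduction. In bacteria it is maintained through a high-copy ColE1/pUC-type origin and selected with ampicillin via the β-lactamase gene. The sequenced record is about 8.1 kb, consistent with the stated backbone plus an insert of roughly 1.5 kb.

The viral genome is transcribed in packaging cells from a hybrid 5′ end in which the CMV enhancer and promoter are fused to a truncated 5′ LTR. This is followed by a Ψ packaging signal extending into a truncated, start-codon-less gag fragment that supports efficient encapsidation. The 3′ LTR carries a U3 deletion, so after reverse transcription and integration the LTR promoter activity is lost and expression depends on the internal promoters. The first of these is the TRE3G(V) Tet-responsive promoter, which drives the mouse Cgas coding sequence preceded by a Kozak sequence and fused at its C terminus to an HA epitope tag. The annotation matches this tag as a fragment of a 3xHA feature, consistent in length with a single HA copy. TRE3G is activated only when the Tet-On 3G transactivator is bound in the presence of doxycycline. That transactivator is not annotated on this plasmid, so it would have to be supplied separately. Downstream, a mouse PGK promoter drives puromycin N-acetyltransferase for selection of transduced cells. An SV40 promoter and small env, rop and bom fragments in the backbone appear to be vector remnants. The construct is suited to making stable cell lines with titratable, inducible, epitope-tagged cGAS for studies of cytosolic DNA sensing.
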