Features (pLannotate 1.2.2; 19 found; start..end, strand, type, name):
    351..554     +  promoter       CMV promoter: human cytomegalovirus (CMV) immediate early promoter
    555..730     +  LTR            5' LTR (truncated): truncated long terminal repeat from Moloney murine sarcoma virus
    852..1126    +  misc_feature   MESV Ψ (fragment): packaging signal of murine embryonic stem cell virus
   1193..1609    +  CDS            gag (truncated): truncated Moloney murine leukemia virus (MMLV) gag gene lacking the start codon
   1649..1998    +  promoter       TRE3GV promoter: 3rd-generation Tet-responsive promoter that can be activated by binding of Tet-On® 3G, optimized for retroviral and lentiviral vectors
   2011..3531    +  CDS            Cgas: CGAS_MOUSE - Also known as Mb21d1 From Mus musculus (Mouse).
   3532..3559    +  CDS            3xHA (fragment): three tandem HA epitope tags
   3592..4091    +  promoter       PGK promoter: mouse phosphoglycerate kinase 1 promoter
   4112..4711    +  CDS            PuroR: puromycin N-acetyltransferase; pac from Streptomyces alboniger; confers resistance to puromycin
   4778..4850    +  CDS            env (fragment): murine leukemia virus gPr80 envelope polyprotein precursor; env; proteolytically cleaved into gp70SU and p15TM subunits
   4892..5317    +  LTR            3' LTR (ΔU3): self-inactivating 3' long terminal repeat (LTR) from Moloney murine leukemia virus
   5386..5426    +  CDS            rop (fragment): Rop protein, which maintains plasmids at low copy number; rop
   5528..5566    +  misc_feature   bom (fragment): basis of mobility region from pBR322
   5583..5912    +  promoter       SV40 promoter: SV40 enhancer and early promoter
   5918..6019    +  misc_feature   bom (fragment): basis of mobility region from pBR322
   6205..6793    -  rep_origin     ori: high-copy-number ColE1/pMB1/pBR322/pUC origin of replication
   6964..7824    -  CDS            AmpR: β-lactamase; bla; confers resistance to ampicillin, carbenicillin, and related antibiotics
   7825..7929    -  promoter       AmpR promoter: bla
   8115..350     +  enhancer       CMV enhancer (across the origin): human cytomegalovirus immediate early enhancer
>Addgene plasmid #186875 | pTRE3G-mouse cGAS-HA | addgene full sequence | sequence record 366081 | Addgene NGS Result
AATCAATTACGGGGTCATTAGTTCATAGCCCATATATGGAGTTCCGCGTTACATAACTTACGGTAAATGG
CCCGCCTGGCTGACCGCCCAACGACCCCCGCCCATTGACGTCAATAATGACGTATGTTCCCATAGTAACG
CCAATAGGGACTTTCCATTGACGTCAATGGGTGGAGTATTTACGGTAAACTGCCCACTTGGCAGTACATC
AAGTGTATCATATGCCAAGTACGCCCCCTATTGACGTCAATGACGGTAAATGGCCCGCCTGGCATTATGC
CCAGTACATGACCTTATGGGACTTTCCTACTTGGCAGTACATCTACGTATTAGTCATCGCTATTACCATG
GTGATGCGGTTTTGGCAGTACATCAATGGGCGTGGATAGCGGTTTGACTCACGGGGATTTCCAAGTCTCC
ACCCCATTGACGTCAATGGGAGTTTGTTTTGGCACCAAAATCAACGGGACTTTCCAAAATGTCGTAACAA
CTCCGCCCCATTGACGCAAATGGGCGGTAGGCGTGTACGGTGGGAGGTCTATATAAGCAGAGCTCAATAA
AAGAGCCCACAACCCCTCACTCGGCGCGCCAGTCTTCCGATAGACTGCGTCGCCCGGGTACCCGTATTCC
CAATAAAGCCTCTTGCTGTTTGCATCCGAATCGTGGTCTCGCTGTTCCTTGGGAGGGTCTCCTCTGAGTG
ATTGACTACCCACGACGGGGGTCTTTCATTTGGGGGCTCGTCCGGGATTTGGAGACCCCTGCCCAGGGAC
CACCGACCCACCACCGGGAGGTAAGCTGGCCAGCAACTTATCTGTGTCTGTCCGATTGTCTAGTGTCTAT
GTTTGATGTTATGCGCCTGCGTCTGTACTAGTTAGCTAACTAGCTCTGTATCTGGCGGACCCGTGGTGGA
ACTGACGAGTTCTGAACACCCGGCCGCAACCCTGGGAGACGTCCCAGGGACTTTGGGGGCCGTTTTTGTG
GCCCGACCTGAGGAAGGGAGTCGATGTGGAATCCGACCCCGTCAGGATATGTGGTTCTGGTAGGAGACGA
GAACCTAAAACAGTTCCCGCCTCCGTCTGAATTTTTGCTTTCGGTTTGGAACCGAAGCCGCGCGTCTTGT
CTGCTGCAGCGCTGCAGCATCGTTCTGTGTTGTCTCTGTCTGACTGTGTTTCTGTATTTGTCTGAAAATT
AGGGCCAGACTGTTACCACTCCCTTAAGTTTGACCTTAGGTCACTGGAAAGATGTCGAGCGGATCGCTCA
CAACCAGTCGGTAGATGTCAAGAAGAGACGTTGGGTTACCTTCTGCTCTGCAGAATGGCCAACCTTTAAC
GTCGGATGGCCGCGAGACGGCACCTTTAACCGAGACCTCATCACCCAGGTTAAGATCAAGGTCTTTTCAC
CTGGCCCGCATGGACACCCAGACCAGGTCCCCTACATCGTGACCTGGGAAGCCTTGGCTTTTGACCCCCC
TCCCTGGGTCAAGCCCTTTGTACACCCTAAGCCTCCGCCTCCTCTTCCTCCATCCGCCCCGTCTCTCCCC
CTTGAACCTCCTCGTTCGACCCCGCCTCGATCCTCCCTTTATCCAGCCCTCACTCCTTCTCTAGGCGCCG
GAATTGAAGATCTCGATGAGGCCCTTTCGTCTTCACTCGAGTTTACTCCCTATCAGTGATAGAGAACGTA
TGAAGAGTTTACTCCCTATCAGTGATAGAGAACGTATGCAGACTTTACTCCCTATCAGTGATAGAGAACG
TATAAGGAGTTTACTCCCTATCAGTGATAGAGAACGTATGACCAGTTTACTCCCTATCAGTGATAGAGAA
CGTATCTACAGTTTACTCCCTATCAGTGATAGAGAACGTATATCCAGTTTACTCCCTATCAGTGATAGAG
AACGTATGTCGAGGTAGGCGTGTACGGTGGGCGCCTATAAAAGCAGAGCTCGTTTAGTGAACCGTCAGAT
CGCCTGGAGCAATTCCACAACACTTTTGTCTTATACTTGGATCCGCCACCATGGAAGATCCGCGTAGAAG
GACGACGGCGCCACGCGCTAAGAAGCCGTCCGCGAAGCGCGCCCCGACGCAGCCCAGCAGGACCAGGGCC
CACGCGGAAAGCTGCGGCCCGCAAAGGGGGGCTCGATCGCGGCGGGCGGAGCGTGACGGGGACACCACGG
AGAAGCCACGTGCCCCAGGGCCCCGAGTGCATCCAGCAAGGGCCACTGAGCTCACCAAAGATGCACAGCC
CTCGGCCATGGACGCGGCAGGAGCCACCGCGCGGCCTGCCGTCCGGGTGCCCCAGCAGCAGGCCATCCTG
GATCCGGAGCTGCCCGCCGTACGGGAGCCCCAGCCGCCCGCGGATCCCGAGGCGCGGAAAGTCGTAAGGG
GACCTAGCCACAGAAGGGGCGCGCGCTCCACCGGGCAGCCCAGAGCGCCGCGAGGGTCCGGGAAGGAACC
GGACAAGCTAAAGAAGGTGCTGGACAAATTGAGATTGAAACGCAAAGATATCTCGGAGGCGGCCGAGACG
GTGAATAAAGTTGTGGAACGCCTGCTGCGCAGAATGCAGAAACGGGAGTCGGAGTTCAAAGGTGTGGAGC
AGCTGAACACTGGCAGCTACTATGAACATGTGAAGATTTCTGCTCCTAATGAATTTGATGTTATGTTTAA
ACTGGAAGTCCCCAGGATTGAGCTACAAGAATATTATGAAACAGGTGCTTTCTATCTTGTGAAATTCAAA
AGAATTCCACGAGGAAATCCGCTGAGTCATTTCTTAGAAGGGGAAGTATTATCAGCTACCAAGATGCTGT
CAAAGTTTAGGAAAATCATTAAAGAAGAAGTTAAAGAAATCAAAGATATAGATGTCAGTGTGGAGAAGGA
AAAACCAGGAAGCCCTGCTGTAACACTTCTTATCAGGAACCCTGAAGAAATCTCTGTGGATATAATTCTG
GCTTTGGAGTCAAAAGGCAGCTGGCCTATTAGTACCAAAGAAGGACTACCTATTCAAGGCTGGCTGGGCA
CAAAAGTGAGGACCAATCTAAGACGAGAGCCGTTTTATCTCGTACCCAAGAATGCAAAGGATGGAAATAG
TTTTCAAGGAGAGACCTGGCGCCTCTCTTTCTCTCACACTGAAAAGTACATTTTGAATAATCACGGGATA
GAGAAAACATGCTGTGAATCTTCCGGAGCAAAATGCTGCAGAAAAGAATGTTTAAAATTAATGAAATACC
TTTTGGAACAGTTGAAAAAAGAGTTTCAAGAGCTGGATGCATTCTGTTCCTACCATGTGAAAACTGCCAT
CTTTCACATGTGGACCCAGGACCCGCAGGACAGTCAGTGGGACCCCAGGAACCTCAGCTCCTGCTTCGAT
AAGTTGTTAGCATTCTTTCTTGAGTGCCTCAGGACAGAGAAACTGGATCATTATTTTATTCCAAAGTTCA
ATCTATTCTCTCAAGAACTAATTGACCGAAAAAGTAAAGAATTTCTATCGAAGAAAATTGAATATGAAAG
AAATAATGGGTTTCCAATTTTTGACAAGCTTTACCCATACGATGTTCCAGATTACGCTTGAGCGGCCGCG
CCGGCGGGCCCGAATTCTACCGGGTAGGGGAGGCGCTTTTCCCAAGGCAGTCTGGAGCATGCGCTTTAGC
AGCCCCGCTGGGCACTTGGCGCTACACAAGTGGCCTCTGGCCTCGCACACATTCCACATCCACCGGTAGG
CGCCAACCGGCTCCGTTCTTTGGTGGCCCCTTCGCGCCACCTTCTACTCCTCCCCTAGTCAGGAAGTTCC
CCCCCGCCCCGCAGCTCGCGTCGTGCAGGACGTGACAAATGGAAGTAGCACGTCTCACTAGTCTCGTGCA
GATGGACAGCACCGCTGAGCAATGGAAGCGGGTAGGCCTTTGGGGCAGCGGCCAATAGCAGCTTTGCTCC
TTCGCTTTCTGGGCTCAGAGGCTGGGAAGGGGTGGGTCCGGGGGCGGGCTCAGGGGCGGGCTCAGGGGCG
GGGCGGGCGCCCGAAGGTCCTCCGGAGGCCCGGCATTCTGCACGCTTCAAAAGCGCACGTCTGCCGCGCT
GTTCTCCTCTTCCTCATCTCCGGGCCTTTCGACCTGCAGCCCAAGCTTACCATGACCGAGTACAAGCCCA
CGGTGCGCCTCGCCACCCGCGACGACGTCCCCAGGGCCGTACGCACCCTCGCCGCCGCGTTCGCCGACTA
CCCCGCCACGCGCCACACCGTCGATCCGGACCGCCACATCGAGCGGGTCACCGAGCTGCAAGAACTCTTC
CTCACGCGCGTCGGGCTCGACATCGGCAAGGTGTGGGTCGCGGACGACGGCGCCGCGGTGGCGGTCTGGA
CCACGCCGGAGAGCGTCGAAGCGGGGGCGGTGTTCGCCGAGATCGGCCCGCGCATGGCCGAGTTGAGCGG
TTCCCGGCTGGCCGCGCAGCAACAGATGGAAGGCCTCCTGGCGCCGCACCGGCCCAAGGAGCCCGCGTGG
TTCCTGGCCACCGTCGGCGTCTCGCCCGACCACCAGGGCAAGGGTCTGGGCAGCGCCGTCGTGCTCCCCG
GAGTGGAGGCGGCCGAGCGCGCCGGGGTGCCCGCCTTCCTGGAGACCTCCGCGCCCCGCAACCTCCCCTT
CTACGAGCGGCTCGGCTTCACCGTCACCGCCGACGTCGAGGTGCCCGAAGGACCGCGCACCTGGTGCATG
ACCCGCAAGCCCGGTGCCTGACGCCCGCCCCACGACCCGCAGCGCCCGACCGAAAGGAGCGCACGACCCC
ATGCATCGGCGTCTCGAGATATCAGTGGTCCAGGCTCTAGTTTTGACTCAACAATATCACCAGCTGAAGC
CTATAGAGTACGAGCCATAGATAAAATAAAAGATTTTATTTAGTCTCCAGAAAAAGGGGGGAATGAAAGA
CCCCACCTGTAGGTTTGGCAAGCTAGCTTAAGTAACGCCATTTTGCAAGGCATGGAAAAATACATAACTG
AGAATAGAGAAGTTCAGATCAAGGTCAGGAACAGATGGAACAGGGTCGACCCTAGAGAACCATCAGATGT
TTCCAGGGTGCCCCAAGGACCTGAAATGACCCTGTGCCTTATTTGAACTAACCAATCAGTTCGCTTCTCG
CTTCTGTTCGCGCGCTTCTGCTCCCCGAGCTCAATAAAAGAGCCCACAACCCCTCACTCGGGGCGCCAGT
CCTCCGATTGACTGAGTCGCCCGGGTACCCGTGTATCCAATAAACCCTCTTGCAGTTGCATCCGACTTGT
GGTCTCGCTGTTCCTTGGGAGGGTCTCCTCTGAGTGATTGACTACCCGTCAGCGGGGGTCTTTCATTTGG
GGGCTCGTCCGGGATCGGGAGACCCCTGCCCAGGGACCACCGACCCACCACCGGGAGGTAAGCTGGCTGC
CTCGCGCGTTTCGGTGATGACGGTGAAAACCTCTGACACATGCAGCTCCCGGAGACGGTCACAGCTTGTC
TGTAAGCGGATGCCGGGAGCAGACAAGCCCGTCAGGGCGCGTCAGCGGGTGTTGGCGGGTGTCGGGGCGC
AGCCATGACCCAGTCACGTAGCGATAGCGGAGTGTAGATCCGGCTGTGGAATGTGTGTCAGTTAGGGTGT
GGAAAGTCCCCAGGCTCCCCAGCAGGCAGAAGTATGCAAAGCATGCATCTCAATTAGTCAGCAACCAGGT
GTGGAAAGTCCCCAGGCTCCCCAGCAGGCAGAAGTATGCAAAGCATGCATCTCAATTAGTCAGCAACCAT
AGTCCCGCCCCTAACTCCGCCCATCCCGCCCCTAACTCCGCCCAGTTCCGCCCATTCTCCGCCCCATGGC
TGACTAATTTTTTTTATTTATGCAGAGGCCGAGGCCGCCTCGGCCTCTGAGCTATTCCAGAAGTAGTGAG
GAGGCTTTTTTGGAGGCCTAGGCTTTTGCAAAAAGCTTACTGGCTTAACTATGCGGCATCAGAGCAGATT
GTACTGAGAGTGCACCATATGCGGTGTGAAATACCGCACAGATGCGTAAGGAGAAAATACCGCATCAGGC
GCTCTTCCGCTTCCTCGCTCACTGACTCGCTGCGCTCGGTCGTTCGGCTGCGGCGAGCGGTATCAGCTCA
CTCAAAGGCGGTAATACGGTTATCCACAGAATCAGGGGATAACGCAGGAAAGAACATGTGAGCAAAAGGC
CAGCAAAAGGCCAGGAACCGTAAAAAGGCCGCGTTGCTGGCGTTTTTCCATAGGCTCCGCCCCCCTGACG
AGCATCACAAAAATCGACGCTCAAGTCAGAGGTGGCGAAACCCGACAGGACTATAAAGATACCAGGCGTT
TCCCCCTGGAAGCTCCCTCGTGCGCTCTCCTGTTCCGACCCTGCCGCTTACCGGATACCTGTCCGCCTTT
CTCCCTTCGGGAAGCGTGGCGCTTTCTCATAGCTCACGCTGTAGGTATCTCAGTTCGGTGTAGGTCGTTC
GCTCCAAGCTGGGCTGTGTGCACGAACCCCCCGTTCAGCCCGACCGCTGCGCCTTATCCGGTAACTATCG
TCTTGAGTCCAACCCGGTAAGACACGACTTATCGCCACTGGCAGCAGCCACTGGTAACAGGATTAGCAGA
GCGAGGTATGTAGGCGGTGCTACAGAGTTCTTGAAGTGGTGGCCTAACTACGGCTACACTAGAAGGACAG
TATTTGGTATCTGCGCTCTGCTGAAGCCAGTTACCTTCGGAAAAAGAGTTGGTAGCTCTTGATCCGGCAA
ACAAACCACCGCTGGTAGCGGTGGTTTTTTTGTTTGCAAGCAGCAGATTACGCGCAGAAAAAAAGGATCT
CAAGAAGATCCTTTGATCTTTTCTACGGGGTCTGACGCTCAGTGGAACGAAAACTCACGTTAAGGGATTT
TGGTCATGAGATTATCAAAAAGGATCTTCACCTAGATCCTTTTAAATTAAAAATGAAGTTTTAAATCAAT
CTAAAGTATATATGAGTAAACTTGGTCTGACAGTTACCAATGCTTAATCAGTGAGGCACCTATCTCAGCG
ATCTGTCTATTTCGTTCATCCATAGTTGCCTGACTCCCCGTCGTGTAGATAACTACGATACGGGAGGGCT
TACCATCTGGCCCCAGTGCTGCAATGATACCGCGAGACCCACGCTCACCGGCTCCAGATTTATCAGCAAT
AAACCAGCCAGCCGGAAGGGCCGAGCGCAGAAGTGGTCCTGCAACTTTATCCGCCTCCATCCAGTCTATT
AATTGTTGCCGGGAAGCTAGAGTAAGTAGTTCGCCAGTTAATAGTTTGCGCAACGTTGTTGCCATTGCTG
CAGGCATCGTGGTGTCACGCTCGTCGTTTGGTATGGCTTCATTCAGCTCCGGTTCCCAACGATCAAGGCG
AGTTACATGATCCCCCATGTTGTGCAAAAAAGCGGTTAGCTCCTTCGGTCCTCCGATCGTTGTCAGAAGT
AAGTTGGCCGCAGTGTTATCACTCATGGTTATGGCAGCACTGCATAATTCTCTTACTGTCATGCCATCCG
TAAGATGCTTTTCTGTGACTGGTGAGTACTCAACCAAGTCATTCTGAGAATAGTGTATGCGGCGACCGAG
TTGCTCTTGCCCGGCGTCAACACGGGATAATACCGCGCCACATAGCAGAACTTTAAAAGTGCTCATCATT
GGAAAACGTTCTTCGGGGCGAAAACTCTCAAGGATCTTACCGCTGTTGAGATCCAGTTCGATGTAACCCA
CTCGTGCACCCAACTGATCTTCAGCATCTTTTACTTTCACCAGCGTTTCTGGGTGAGCAAAAACAGGAAG
GCAAAATGCCGCAAAAAAGGGAATAAGGGCGACACGGAAATGTTGAATACTCATACTCTTCCTTTTTCAA
TATTATTGAAGCATTTATCAGGGTTATTGTCTCATGAGCGGATACATATTTGAATGTATTTAGAAAAATA
AACAAATAGGGGTTCCGCGCACATTTCCCCGAAAAGTGCCACCTGACGTCTAAGAAACCATTATTATCAT
GACATTAACCTATAAAAATAGGCGTATCACGAGGCCCTTTCGTCTTCAAGAATTAGCTTGGCCATTGCAT
ACGTTGTATCCATATCATAATATGTACATTTATATTGGCTCATGTCCAACATTACCGCCATGTTGACATT
GATTATTGACTAGTTATTAATAGT
